Addgene plasmid #204757: pCPH2A.J-GS3
Purpose: Expression of Cas9 and human H2A.J
Depositing lab: Yuichiro Miyaoka. Depositing organization: Tokyo Metropolitan Institute of Medical Science. Publication: Fusion of histone variants to Cas9 suppresses non-homologous end joining. Kato-Inui T, Takahashi G, Ono T, Miyaoka Y. PLoS One. 2024 May 13;19(5):e0288578. doi: 10.1371/journal.pone.0288578. eCollection 2024. PubMed 38739603.
Backbone
  Vector backbone: pSpCas9(BB)-2A-Puro(PX459)V2.0(#62988)
  Vector type: Mammalian Expression
Growth in bacteria
  Bacterial resistance: Ampicillin, 100 μg/mL
  Growth temperature: 37°C
  Growth strain: DH5alpha
  Copy number: High Copy
Gene/Insert
  Gene/Insert name: H2AJ (alt name: H2AFJ)
  Species: H. sapiens (human)
  Entrez Gene: H2AJ (a.k.a. H2AFJ)
  Cloning method: Gibson Cloning
Terms and licenses: Academic/Nonprofit Terms; Industry Terms: Not Available to Industry
How to cite: pCPH2A.J-GS3 was a gift from Yuichiro Miyaoka (Addgene plasmid # 204757 ; http://n2t.net/addgene:204757 ; RRID:Addgene_204757)
