[The description below was written by a language model from this plasmid's Addgene catalogue record and pLannotate feature annotations shown in this document.]
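Description:
pCPH2A.J-GS3 is a mammalian expression plasmid built by Gibson cloning on the pSpCas9(BB)-2A-Puro (PX459) V2.0 backbone, designed to express Streptococcus pyogenes Cas9 together with the human histone variant H2A.J (H2AJ, also called H2AFJ). It is propagated in E. coli as a high-copy plasmid through a ColE1/pUC-type origin and selected with ampicillin via the β-lactamase gene. An f1 phage origin and a single AAV2 inverted terminal repeat are also annotated, both apparently carried over from the parental vector.

The expression unit is driven by a hybrid CBh-type promoter made of the CMV enhancer, the chicken β-actin promoter and a hybrid CBA/MVM intron. Downstream, the H2AJ coding sequence sits immediately upstream of Cas9 (annotated as contiguous N- and C-terminal portions that together make up the full nuclease), separated by a short unannotated gap. This layout, the "GS3" in the name and the associated publication on histone-variant fusions suggest an N-terminal H2A.J–Cas9 fusion through a flexible linker, though the record does not describe the linker explicitly. Cas9 is followed by a nucleoplasmin bipartite nuclear localization signal, then a puromycin N-acetyltransferase gene and a bGH polyadenylation signal. In the parent vector, a 2A peptide links Cas9 to the puromycin marker so that both are produced from one transcript, allowing puromycin enrichment of transfected cells. No U6 promoter or guide RNA scaffold appears in the feature table, so whether the parental sgRNA cassette is retained cannot be confirmed, and a guide may need to be supplied separately. According to the associated study, the construct is used to test whether tethering histone variants to Cas9 suppresses non-homologous end joining during genome editing.
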