Features (pLannotate 1.2.2; 17 found; start..end, strand, type, name):
     12..297     +  enhancer       CMV enhancer: human cytomegalovirus immediate early enhancer; contains an 18-bp deletion relative to the standard CMV enhancer
    299..576     +  promoter       chicken β-actin promoter: No description available
    577..804     +  intron         hybrid intron: hybrid between chicken β-actin (CBA) and minute virus of mice (MMV) introns (Gray et al., 2011)
    942..1313    +  CDS            H2AJ: H2AJ_HUMAN - Also known as H2AFJ Experimental evidence at protein level: Swiss-Prot protein existence level 1. Core component of nucleosome. Nucleosomes wrap and compact DNA into chromatin, limiting DNA accessibility to the cellular machineries which require DNA as a template. Histones thereby play a central role in transcription regulation, DNA repair, DNA replication and chromosomal stability. DNA accessibility is regulated via a complex set of post-translational modifications of histones, also called histone code, and nucleosome remodeling. From Homo sapiens (Human).
   1371..2972    +  CDS            Cas9(N): N-terminal portion of Streptococcus pyogenes Cas9 (Zetsche et al., 2015)
   2973..5471    +  CDS            Cas9(C): C-terminal portion of Streptococcus pyogenes Cas9 (Zetsche et al., 2015)
   5472..5519    +  CDS            nucleoplasmin NLS: bipartite nuclear localization signal from nucleoplasmin
   5589..6188    +  CDS            PuroR (fragment): puromycin N-acetyltransferase; pac from Streptomyces; confers resistance to puromycin
   6222..6333    +  polyA_signal   bGH poly(A) signal: bovine growth hormone polyadenylation signal
   6438..6578    +  repeat_region  AAV2 ITR: inverted terminal repeat of adeno-associated virus serotype 2 inverted
   6583..6634    -  misc_feature   bom (fragment): basis of mobility region from pBR322
   6653..7108    +  rep_origin     f1 ori (sequence partly withheld): f1 bacteriophage origin of replication; arrow indicates direction of (+) strand synthesis
   7109..7158    -  misc_feature   bom (fragment): basis of mobility region from pBR322
   7260..7295    -  CDS            rop (fragment): Rop protein, which maintains plasmids at low copy number; rop
   7390..7494    +  promoter       AmpR promoter: bla
   7495..8355    +  CDS            AmpR: β-lactamase; bla; confers resistance to ampicillin, carbenicillin, and related antibiotics
   8526..9114    +  rep_origin     ori: high-copy-number ColE1/pMB1/pBR322/pUC origin of replication
>Addgene plasmid #204757 | pCPH2A.J-GS3 | addgene full sequence | sequence record 407544 | Addgene NGS Result
CTAGAGGTACCCGTTACATAACTTACGGTAAATGGCCCGCCTGGCTGACCGCCCAACGACCCCCGCCCAT
TGACGTCAATAGTAACGCCAATAGGGACTTTCCATTGACGTCAATGGGTGGAGTATTTACGGTAAACTGC
CCACTTGGCAGTACATCAAGTGTATCATATGCCAAGTACGCCCCCTATTGACGTCAATGACGGTAAATGG
CCCGCCTGGCATTGTGCCCAGTACATGACCTTATGGGACTTTCCTACTTGGCAGTACATCTACGTATTAG
TCATCGCTATTACCATGGTCGAGGTGAGCCCCACGTTCTGCTTCACTCTCCCCATCTCCCCCCCCTCCCC
ACCCCCAATTTTGTATTTATTTATTTTTTAATTATTTTGTGCAGCGATGGGGGCGGGGGGGGGGGGGGGG
GGCGCGCCAGGCGGGGCGGGGCGGGGCGAGGGGCGGGGCGGGGCGAGGCGGAGAGGTGCGGCGGCAGCCA
ATCAGAGCGGCGCGCTCCGAAAGTTTCCTTTTATGGCGAGGCGGCGGCGGCGGCGGCCCTATAAAAAGCG
AAGCGCGCGGCGGGCGGGAGTCGCTGCGCGCTGCCTTCGCCCCGTGCCCCGCTCCGCCGCCGCCTCGCGC
CGCCCGCCCCGGCTCTGACTGACCGCGTTACTCCCACAGGTGAGCGGGCGGGACGGCCCTTCTCCTCCGG
GCTGTAATTAGCTGAGCAAGAGGTAAGGGTTTAAGGGATGGTTGGTTGGTGGGGTATTAATGTTTAATTA
CCTGGAGCACCTGCCTGAAATCACTTTTTTTCAGGTTGGACCGGTGCCACCATGGACTATAAGGACCACG
ACGGAGACTACAAGGATCATGATATTGATTACAAAGACGATGACGATAAGATGGCCCCAAAGAAGAAGCG
GAAGGTCGGGATCCACGGAGTCCCTGCAGCCTCCGGTCGCGGGAAACAGGGCGGCAAAGTGCGAGCAAAG
GCCAAATCCCGCTCCTCCCGCGCGGGCCTGCAGTTCCCGGTGGGCCGAGTGCACAGACTGCTGCGCAAAG
GGAACTACGCGGAGCGAGTGGGCGCCGGGGCGCCGGTGTACCTGGCGGCGGTGTTGGAGTACCTTACGGC
GGAGATCCTGGAGCTGGCTGGCAACGCCGCGCGTGACAACAAGAAGACCAGGATAATTCCCCGCCACCTG
CAGCTCGCCATCCGCAACGACGAGGAGTTAAACAAGCTGCTGGGCAAAGTGACCATCGCTCAGGGCGGCG
TCCTGCCCAACATCCAGGCCGTGCTGCTGCCCAAGAAGACGGAGAGTCAGAAGACGAAGAGCAAAGGTGG
CGGTGGATCCGGTGGCGGTGGAAGTGGTGGCGGTGGATCTGACAAGAAGTACAGCATCGGCCTGGACATC
GGCACCAACTCTGTGGGCTGGGCCGTGATCACCGACGAGTACAAGGTGCCCAGCAAGAAATTCAAGGTGC
TGGGCAACACCGACCGGCACAGCATCAAGAAGAACCTGATCGGAGCCCTGCTGTTCGACAGCGGCGAAAC
AGCCGAGGCCACCCGGCTGAAGAGAACCGCCAGAAGAAGATACACCAGACGGAAGAACCGGATCTGCTAT
CTGCAAGAGATCTTCAGCAACGAGATGGCCAAGGTGGACGACAGCTTCTTCCACAGACTGGAAGAGTCCT
TCCTGGTGGAAGAGGATAAGAAGCACGAGCGGCACCCCATCTTCGGCAACATCGTGGACGAGGTGGCCTA
CCACGAGAAGTACCCCACCATCTACCACCTGAGAAAGAAACTGGTGGACAGCACCGACAAGGCCGACCTG
CGGCTGATCTATCTGGCCCTGGCCCACATGATCAAGTTCCGGGGCCACTTCCTGATCGAGGGCGACCTGA
ACCCCGACAACAGCGACGTGGACAAGCTGTTCATCCAGCTGGTGCAGACCTACAACCAGCTGTTCGAGGA
AAACCCCATCAACGCCAGCGGCGTGGACGCCAAGGCCATCCTGTCTGCCAGACTGAGCAAGAGCAGACGG
CTGGAAAATCTGATCGCCCAGCTGCCCGGCGAGAAGAAGAATGGCCTGTTCGGAAACCTGATTGCCCTGA
GCCTGGGCCTGACCCCCAACTTCAAGAGCAACTTCGACCTGGCCGAGGATGCCAAACTGCAGCTGAGCAA
GGACACCTACGACGACGACCTGGACAACCTGCTGGCCCAGATCGGCGACCAGTACGCCGACCTGTTTCTG
GCCGCCAAGAACCTGTCCGACGCCATCCTGCTGAGCGACATCCTGAGAGTGAACACCGAGATCACCAAGG
CCCCCCTGAGCGCCTCTATGATCAAGAGATACGACGAGCACCACCAGGACCTGACCCTGCTGAAAGCTCT
CGTGCGGCAGCAGCTGCCTGAGAAGTACAAAGAGATTTTCTTCGACCAGAGCAAGAACGGCTACGCCGGC
TACATTGACGGCGGAGCCAGCCAGGAAGAGTTCTACAAGTTCATCAAGCCCATCCTGGAAAAGATGGACG
GCACCGAGGAACTGCTCGTGAAGCTGAACAGAGAGGACCTGCTGCGGAAGCAGCGGACCTTCGACAACGG
CAGCATCCCCCACCAGATCCACCTGGGAGAGCTGCACGCCATTCTGCGGCGGCAGGAAGATTTTTACCCA
TTCCTGAAGGACAACCGGGAAAAGATCGAGAAGATCCTGACCTTCCGCATCCCCTACTACGTGGGCCCTC
TGGCCAGGGGAAACAGCAGATTCGCCTGGATGACCAGAAAGAGCGAGGAAACCATCACCCCCTGGAACTT
CGAGGAAGTGGTGGACAAGGGCGCTTCCGCCCAGAGCTTCATCGAGCGGATGACCAACTTCGATAAGAAC
CTGCCCAACGAGAAGGTGCTGCCCAAGCACAGCCTGCTGTACGAGTACTTCACCGTGTATAACGAGCTGA
CCAAAGTGAAATACGTGACCGAGGGAATGAGAAAGCCCGCCTTCCTGAGCGGCGAGCAGAAAAAGGCCAT
CGTGGACCTGCTGTTCAAGACCAACCGGAAAGTGACCGTGAAGCAGCTGAAAGAGGACTACTTCAAGAAA
ATCGAGTGCTTCGACTCCGTGGAAATCTCCGGCGTGGAAGATCGGTTCAACGCCTCCCTGGGCACATACC
ACGATCTGCTGAAAATTATCAAGGACAAGGACTTCCTGGACAATGAGGAAAACGAGGACATTCTGGAAGA
TATCGTGCTGACCCTGACACTGTTTGAGGACAGAGAGATGATCGAGGAACGGCTGAAAACCTATGCCCAC
CTGTTCGACGACAAAGTGATGAAGCAGCTGAAGCGGCGGAGATACACCGGCTGGGGCAGGCTGAGCCGGA
AGCTGATCAACGGCATCCGGGACAAGCAGTCCGGCAAGACAATCCTGGATTTCCTGAAGTCCGACGGCTT
CGCCAACAGAAACTTCATGCAGCTGATCCACGACGACAGCCTGACCTTTAAAGAGGACATCCAGAAAGCC
CAGGTGTCCGGCCAGGGCGATAGCCTGCACGAGCACATTGCCAATCTGGCCGGCAGCCCCGCCATTAAGA
AGGGCATCCTGCAGACAGTGAAGGTGGTGGACGAGCTCGTGAAAGTGATGGGCCGGCACAAGCCCGAGAA
CATCGTGATCGAAATGGCCAGAGAGAACCAGACCACCCAGAAGGGACAGAAGAACAGCCGCGAGAGAATG
AAGCGGATCGAAGAGGGCATCAAAGAGCTGGGCAGCCAGATCCTGAAAGAACACCCCGTGGAAAACACCC
AGCTGCAGAACGAGAAGCTGTACCTGTACTACCTGCAGAATGGGCGGGATATGTACGTGGACCAGGAACT
GGACATCAACCGGCTGTCCGACTACGATGTGGACCATATCGTGCCTCAGAGCTTTCTGAAGGACGACTCC
ATCGACAACAAGGTGCTGACCAGAAGCGACAAGAACCGGGGCAAGAGCGACAACGTGCCCTCCGAAGAGG
TCGTGAAGAAGATGAAGAACTACTGGCGGCAGCTGCTGAACGCCAAGCTGATTACCCAGAGAAAGTTCGA
CAATCTGACCAAGGCCGAGAGAGGCGGCCTGAGCGAACTGGATAAGGCCGGCTTCATCAAGAGACAGCTG
GTGGAAACCCGGCAGATCACAAAGCACGTGGCACAGATCCTGGACTCCCGGATGAACACTAAGTACGACG
AGAATGACAAGCTGATCCGGGAAGTGAAAGTGATCACCCTGAAGTCCAAGCTGGTGTCCGATTTCCGGAA
GGATTTCCAGTTTTACAAAGTGCGCGAGATCAACAACTACCACCACGCCCACGACGCCTACCTGAACGCC
GTCGTGGGAACCGCCCTGATCAAAAAGTACCCTAAGCTGGAAAGCGAGTTCGTGTACGGCGACTACAAGG
TGTACGACGTGCGGAAGATGATCGCCAAGAGCGAGCAGGAAATCGGCAAGGCTACCGCCAAGTACTTCTT
CTACAGCAACATCATGAACTTTTTCAAGACCGAGATTACCCTGGCCAACGGCGAGATCCGGAAGCGGCCT
CTGATCGAGACAAACGGCGAAACCGGGGAGATCGTGTGGGATAAGGGCCGGGATTTTGCCACCGTGCGGA
AAGTGCTGAGCATGCCCCAAGTGAATATCGTGAAAAAGACCGAGGTGCAGACAGGCGGCTTCAGCAAAGA
GTCTATCCTGCCCAAGAGGAACAGCGATAAGCTGATCGCCAGAAAGAAGGACTGGGACCCTAAGAAGTAC
GGCGGCTTCGACAGCCCCACCGTGGCCTATTCTGTGCTGGTGGTGGCCAAAGTGGAAAAGGGCAAGTCCA
AGAAACTGAAGAGTGTGAAAGAGCTGCTGGGGATCACCATCATGGAAAGAAGCAGCTTCGAGAAGAATCC
CATCGACTTTCTGGAAGCCAAGGGCTACAAAGAAGTGAAAAAGGACCTGATCATCAAGCTGCCTAAGTAC
TCCCTGTTCGAGCTGGAAAACGGCCGGAAGAGAATGCTGGCCTCTGCCGGCGAACTGCAGAAGGGAAACG
AACTGGCCCTGCCCTCCAAATATGTGAACTTCCTGTACCTGGCCAGCCACTATGAGAAGCTGAAGGGCTC
CCCCGAGGATAATGAGCAGAAACAGCTGTTTGTGGAACAGCACAAGCACTACCTGGACGAGATCATCGAG
CAGATCAGCGAGTTCTCCAAGAGAGTGATCCTGGCCGACGCTAATCTGGACAAAGTGCTGTCCGCCTACA
ACAAGCACCGGGATAAGCCCATCAGAGAGCAGGCCGAGAATATCATCCACCTGTTTACCCTGACCAATCT
GGGAGCCCCTGCCGCCTTCAAGTACTTTGACACCACCATCGACCGGAAGAGGTACACCAGCACCAAAGAG
GTGCTGGACGCCACCCTGATCCACCAGAGCATCACCGGCCTGTACGAGACACGGATCGACCTGTCTCAGC
TGGGAGGCGACAAAAGGCCGGCGGCCACGAAAAAGGCCGGCCAGGCAAAAAAGAAAAAGGAATTCGGCAG
TGGAGAGGGCAGAGGAAGTCTGCTAACATGCGGTGACGTCGAGGAGAATCCTGGCCCAATGACCGAGTAC
AAGCCCACGGTGCGCCTCGCCACCCGCGACGACGTCCCCAGGGCCGTACGCACCCTCGCCGCCGCGTTCG
CCGACTACCCCGCCACGCGCCACACCGTCGATCCGGACCGCCACATCGAGCGGGTCACCGAGCTGCAAGA
ACTCTTCCTCACGCGCGTCGGGCTCGACATCGGCAAGGTGTGGGTCGCGGACGACGGCGCCGCGGTGGCG
GTCTGGACCACGCCGGAGAGCGTCGAAGCGGGGGCGGTGTTCGCCGAGATCGGCCCGCGCATGGCCGAGT
TGAGCGGTTCCCGGCTGGCCGCGCAGCAACAGATGGAAGGCCTCCTGGCGCCGCACCGGCCCAAGGAGCC
CGCGTGGTTCCTGGCCACCGTCGGAGTCTCGCCCGACCACCAGGGCAAGGGTCTGGGCAGCGCCGTCGTG
CTCCCCGGAGTGGAGGCGGCCGAGCGCGCCGGGGTGCCCGCCTTCCTGGAGACCTCCGCGCCCCGCAACC
TCCCCTTCTACGAGCGGCTCGGCTTCACCGTCACCGCCGACGTCGAGGTGCCCGAAGGACCGCGCACCTG
GTGCATGACCCGCAAGCCCGGTGCCTGAGAATTCTAACTAGAGCTCGCTGATCAGCCTCGACTGTGCCTT
CTAGTTGCCAGCCATCTGTTGTTTGCCCCTCCCCCGTGCCTTCCTTGACCCTGGAAGGTGCCACTCCCAC
TGTCCTTTCCTAATAAAATGAGGAAATTGCATCGCATTGTCTGAGTAGGTGTCATTCTATTCTGGGGGGT
GGGGTGGGGCAGGACAGCAAGGGGGAGGATTGGGAAGAGAATAGCAGGCATGCTGGGGAGCGGCCGCAGG
AACCCCTAGTGATGGAGTTGGCCACTCCCTCTCTGCGCGCTCGCTCGCTCACTGAGGCCGGGCGACCAAA
GGTCGCCCGACGCCCGGGCTTTGCCCGGGCGGCCTCAGTGAGCGAGCGAGCGCGCAGCTGCCTGCAGGGG
CGCCTGATGCGGTATTTTCTCCTTACGCATCTGTGCGGTATTTCACACCGCATA
[95 nt withheld, positions 6635-6729]
T
[46 nt withheld, positions 6731-6776]
C
[141 nt withheld, positions 6778-6918]
CCTTTGACGTTGGAGTCCACGTTCTTT
[37 nt withheld, positions 6946-6982]
ACTCTATCTCGGGCTATTCTTTTGATTTATAAGGGATTTTGCCGATTTCGGTCTATTGGTTAAAAAATGA
GCTGATTTAACAAAAATTTAACGCGAATTTTAACAAAATATTAACGTTTACAATTTTATGGTGCACTCTC
AGTACAATCTGCTCTGATGCCGCATAGTTAAGCCAGCCCCGACACCCGCCAACACCCGCTGACGCGCCCT
GACGGGCTTGTCTGCTCCCGGCATCCGCTTACAGACAAGCTGTGACCGTCTCCGGGAGCTGCATGTGTCA
GAGGTTTTCACCGTCATCACCGAAACGCGCGAGACGAAAGGGCCTCGTGATACGCCTATTTTTATAGGTT
AATGTCATGATAATAATGGTTTCTTAGACGTCAGGTGGCACTTTTCGGGGAAATGTGCGCGGAACCCCTA
TTTGTTTATTTTTCTAAATACATTCAAATATGTATCCGCTCATGAGACAATAACCCTGATAAATGCTTCA
ATAATATTGAAAAAGGAAGAGTATGAGTATTCAACATTTCCGTGTCGCCCTTATTCCCTTTTTTGCGGCA
TTTTGCCTTCCTGTTTTTGCTCACCCAGAAACGCTGGTGAAAGTAAAAGATGCTGAAGATCAGTTGGGTG
CACGAGTGGGTTACATCGAACTGGATCTCAACAGCGGTAAGATCCTTGAGAGTTTTCGCCCCGAAGAACG
TTTTCCAATGATGAGCACTTTTAAAGTTCTGCTATGTGGCGCGGTATTATCCCGTATTGACGCCGGGCAA
GAGCAACTCGGTCGCCGCATACACTATTCTCAGAATGACTTGGTTGAGTACTCACCAGTCACAGAAAAGC
ATCTTACGGATGGCATGACAGTAAGAGAATTATGCAGTGCTGCCATAACCATGAGTGATAACACTGCGGC
CAACTTACTTCTGACAACGATCGGAGGACCGAAGGAGCTAACCGCTTTTTTGCACAACATGGGGGATCAT
GTAACTCGCCTTGATCGTTGGGAACCGGAGCTGAATGAAGCCATACCAAACGACGAGCGTGACACCACGA
TGCCTGTAGCAATGGCAACAACGTTGCGCAAACTATTAACTGGCGAACTACTTACTCTAGCTTCCCGGCA
ACAATTAATAGACTGGATGGAGGCGGATAAAGTTGCAGGACCACTTCTGCGCTCGGCCCTTCCGGCTGGC
TGGTTTATTGCTGATAAATCTGGAGCCGGTGAGCGTGGAAGCCGCGGTATCATTGCAGCACTGGGGCCAG
ATGGTAAGCCCTCCCGTATCGTAGTTATCTACACGACGGGGAGTCAGGCAACTATGGATGAACGAAATAG
ACAGATCGCTGAGATAGGTGCCTCACTGATTAAGCATTGGTAACTGTCAGACCAAGTTTACTCATATATA
CTTTAGATTGATTTAAAACTTCATTTTTAATTTAAAAGGATCTAGGTGAAGATCCTTTTTGATAATCTCA
TGACCAAAATCCCTTAACGTGAGTTTTCGTTCCACTGAGCGTCAGACCCCGTAGAAAAGATCAAAGGATC
TTCTTGAGATCCTTTTTTTCTGCGCGTAATCTGCTGCTTGCAAACAAAAAAACCACCGCTACCAGCGGTG
GTTTGTTTGCCGGATCAAGAGCTACCAACTCTTTTTCCGAAGGTAACTGGCTTCAGCAGAGCGCAGATAC
CAAATACTGTTCTTCTAGTGTAGCCGTAGTTAGGCCACCACTTCAAGAACTCTGTAGCACCGCCTACATA
CCTCGCTCTGCTAATCCTGTTACCAGTGGCTGCTGCCAGTGGCGATAAGTCGTGTCTTACCGGGTTGGAC
TCAAGACGATAGTTACCGGATAAGGCGCAGCGGTCGGGCTGAACGGGGGGTTCGTGCACACAGCCCAGCT
TGGAGCGAACGACCTACACCGAACTGAGATACCTACAGCGTGAGCTATGAGAAAGCGCCACGCTTCCCGA
AGGGAGAAAGGCGGACAGGTATCCGGTAAGCGGCAGGGTCGGAACAGGAGAGCGCACGAGGGAGCTTCCA
GGGGGAAACGCCTGGTATCTTTATAGTCCTGTCGGGTTTCGCCACCTCTGACTTGAGCGTCGATTTTTGT
GATGCTCGTCAGGGGGGCGGAGCCTATGGAAAAACGCCAGCAACGCGGCCTTTTTACGGTTCCTGGCCTT
TTGCTGGCCTTTTGCTCACATG
